Addgene plasmid #157179: pD649-HAsp-SLAMF7-COMP5AP-AviTag-9xHis
Purpose: Mammalian expression of cell-surface protein extracellular domain fused to COMP5AP-AviTag-9xHis. Protein is secreted from cells.
Depositing lab: Chris Garcia. Depositing organization: Stanford University. Publication: A Human IgSF Cell-Surface Interactome Reveals a Complex Network of Protein-Protein Interactions. Wojtowicz WM, Vielmetter J, Fernandes RA, Siepe DH, Eastman CL, Chisholm GB, Cox S, Klock H, Anderson PW, Rue SM, Miller JJ, Glaser SM, Bragstad ML, Vance J, Lam AW, Lesley SA, Zinn K, Garcia KC. Cell. 2020 Aug 20;182(4):1027-1043.e17. doi: 10.1016/j.cell.2020.07.025. PubMed 32822567.
Backbone
  Vector backbone: pD649
  Backbone size w/o insert (bp): 7153
  Vector type: Mammalian Expression
Growth in bacteria
  Bacterial resistance: Ampicillin, 100 μg/mL
  Growth temperature: 37°C
  Growth strain: DH5alpha
  Copy number: High Copy
Gene/Insert
  Gene/Insert name: SLAMF7 (alt name: SLAF7)
  Species: H. sapiens (human)
  Insert size (bp): 612
  Entrez Gene: SLAMF7 (a.k.a. 19A, CD319, CRACC, CS1)
  Promoter: CMV/SP6
  Tag / fusion protein: COMP5AP-AviTag-9xHis (C terminal on backbone)
  Cloning method: Restriction Enzyme; 5′ cloning site GCGGCCGC (not destroyed); 3′ cloning site GGCGCGCC (not destroyed)
  Sequencing primers: 5′ ATTTAGGTGACACTATAG; 3′ CGTCGCACTCCATCACGGTG
Resource information
  A portion of this plasmid was derived from a plasmid made by: synthesis by ThermoFisher
Terms and licenses: Academic/Nonprofit Terms; Industry Terms: Not Available to Industry
Depositor comments: Some plasmids in this collection may have an IS4-like element ISVsa5 family transposase upstream of the CMV promoter.
How to cite: pD649-HAsp-SLAMF7-COMP5AP-AviTag-9xHis was a gift from Chris Garcia (Addgene plasmid # 157179 ; http://n2t.net/addgene:157179 ; RRID:Addgene_157179)
