[The description below was written by a language model from this plasmid's Addgene catalogue record and pLannotate feature annotations shown in this document.]
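Description:
pD649-HAsp-SLAMF7-COMP5AP-AviTag-9xHis is a 7.8 kb mammalian expression plasmid built on the pD649 backbone for producing the extracellular domain of human SLAMF7 (also called CD319, CRACC or CS1) as a secreted, multimerised fusion protein. It is maintained in E. coli as a high-copy plasmid through a ColE1/pUC-type origin and selected with ampicillin via the β-lactamase gene. The feature table also shows an SV40 early/EM7 promoter cassette driving a puromycin N-acetyltransferase sequence followed by a short ble fragment and an SV40 polyadenylation signal, which would allow selection in mammalian cells, although the catalogue entry does not list a mammalian marker. Short kanamycin-resistance, lacZα and f1 ori fragments appear to be backbone remnants. The depositor notes that some plasmids in this collection may carry an IS4-like transposase element upstream of the CMV promoter; none is annotated here.

Expression is driven by the CMV enhancer and promoter, followed by a CMV intron A fragment. An SP6 promoter lies just upstream of the coding region and serves as a sequencing primer site. The open reading frame begins with a secretion signal ("HAsp" in the name; the annotation software matches it to an immunoglobulin heavy chain leader). It continues with the SLAMF7 ectodomain, cloned between retained NotI and AscI sites, and then the backbone-encoded C-terminal module. That module comprises a rat COMP coiled-coil segment, which assembles into pentamers, human placental alkaline phosphatase as an enzymatic reporter, an AviTag for site-specific biotinylation, and a polyhistidine tag for purification (9xHis by name, annotated as 8xHis). A bGH polyadenylation signal ends the transcript. The high-avidity, enzymatically detectable pentamer suits binding assays for weak extracellular interactions, in keeping with the associated human IgSF cell-surface interactome screen.
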