Features (pLannotate 1.2.2; 24 found; start..end, strand, type, name):
    119..143     -  CDS            KanR (fragment): aminoglycoside phosphotransferase; aph(3')-Ia; confers resistance to kanamycin
    254..842     +  rep_origin     ori: high-copy-number ColE1/pMB1/pBR322/pUC origin of replication
   1067..1084    +  terminator     rrnB T2 terminator (fragment): transcription terminator T2 from the E. coli rrnB gene
   1109..1128    -  CDS            lacZα (fragment): LacZα fragment of β-galactosidase; lacZ fragment
   1584..1600    +  protein_bind   lac operator: The lac repressor binds to the lac operator to inhibit transcription in E. coli. This inhibition can be relieved by adding lactose or isopropyl-β-D-thiogalactopyranoside (IPTG). lac repressor encoded by lacI
   1843..2146    +  enhancer       CMV enhancer: human cytomegalovirus immediate early enhancer
   2147..2350    +  promoter       CMV promoter: human cytomegalovirus (CMV) immediate early promoter
   2486..2529    +  intron         CMV intron (fragment): modified intron A from human cytomegalovirus
   2581..2599    +  promoter       SP6 promoter: promoter for bacteriophage SP6 RNA polymerase
   2603..2640    +  CDS            IgH signal sequence (fragment): signal sequence from the mouse immunoglobulin heavy chain variable region
   2698..3360    +  CDS            SLAMF7 (fragment): SLAF7_HUMAN - Also known as CS1. Experimental evidence at protein level: Swiss-Prot protein existence level 1. Isoform 3 does not mediate any NK cell activation. From Homo sapiens (Human).
   3457..3636    +  CDS            Comp (fragment): COMP_RAT - Experimental evidence at protein level: Swiss-Prot protein existence level 1. May play a role in the structural integrity of cartilage via its interaction with other extracellular matrix proteins such as the collagens and fibronectin. Can mediate the interaction of chondrocytes with the cartilage extracellular matrix through interaction with cell surface integrin receptors. Could play a role in the pathogenesis of osteoarthritis. Potent suppressor of apoptosis in both primary chondrocytes and transformed cells. Suppresses apoptosis by blocking the activation of caspase-3 and by indu
   3624..5076    +  CDS            SEAP (fragment): secreted alkaline phosphatase from human placenta The natural enzyme has a C-terminal transmembrane sequence that is replaced by a GPI anchor.
   5101..5142    +  CDS            AviTag™ (fragment): peptide tag that allows for enzymatic biotinylation
   5146..5169    +  CDS            8xHis: 8xHis affinity tag
   5315..5426    +  polyA_signal   bGH poly(A) signal: bovine growth hormone polyadenylation signal
   5427..5535    +  rep_origin     f1 ori (fragment): f1 bacteriophage origin of replication; arrow indicates direction of (+) strand synthesis
   5549..5878    +  promoter       SV40 promoter: SV40 enhancer and early promoter
   5926..5973    +  promoter       EM7 promoter: synthetic bacterial promoter&nbsp
   5992..6591    +  CDS            PuroR (fragment): puromycin N-acetyltransferase; pac from Streptomyces; confers resistance to puromycin
   6601..6726    +  CDS            ble (fragment): BLE_KLEPN - Experimental evidence at protein level: Swiss-Prot protein existence level 1. Binding protein with a strong affinity to the bleomycin family of antibiotics. Binds to CL990; an antimitotic-antibiotic compound. From Klebsiella pneumoniae.
   6721..6842    +  polyA_signal   SV40 poly(A) signal: SV40 polyadenylation signal
   6895..7755    -  CDS            AmpR: β-lactamase; bla; confers resistance to ampicillin, carbenicillin, and related antibiotics
   7758..89      -  promoter       AmpR promoter (fragment) (across the origin): bla
>Addgene plasmid #157179 | pD649-HAsp-SLAMF7-COMP5AP-AviTag-9xHis | depositor full sequence | sequence record 303467 | Full Sequence
TTTCAATATTATTGAAGCATTTATCAGGGTTATTGTCTCATGAGCGGATACATATTTGAATGTATTTAGA
AAAATAAACAAATAGGGGTCAGTGTTACAACCAATTAACCAATTCTGAACATTATCGCGAGCCCATTTAT
ACCTGAATATGGCTCATAACACCCCTTGCTCATGACCAAAATCCCTTAACGTGAGTTACGCGCGCGTCGT
TCCACTGAGCGTCAGACCCCGTAGAAAAGATCAAAGGATCTTCTTGAGATCCTTTTTTTCTGCGCGTAAT
CTGCTGCTTGCAAACAAAAAAACCACCGCTACCAGCGGTGGTTTGTTTGCCGGATCAAGAGCTACCAACT
CTTTTTCCGAAGGTAACTGGCTTCAGCAGAGCGCAGATACCAAATACTGTTCTTCTAGTGTAGCCGTAGT
TAGCCCACCACTTCAAGAACTCTGTAGCACCGCCTACATACCTCGCTCTGCTAATCCTGTTACCAGTGGC
TGCTGCCAGTGGCGATAAGTCGTGTCTTACCGGGTTGGACTCAAGACGATAGTTACCGGATAAGGCGCAG
CGGTCGGGCTGAACGGGGGGTTCGTGCACACAGCCCAGCTTGGAGCGAACGACCTACACCGAACTGAGAT
ACCTACAGCGTGAGCTATGAGAAAGCGCCACGCTTCCCGAAGGGAGAAAGGCGGACAGGTATCCGGTAAG
CGGCAGGGTCGGAACAGGAGAGCGCACGAGGGAGCTTCCAGGGGGAAACGCCTGGTATCTTTATAGTCCT
GTCGGGTTTCGCCACCTCTGACTTGAGCGTCGATTTTTGTGATGCTCGTCAGGGGGGCGGAGCCTATGGA
AAAACGCCAGCAACGCGGCCTTTTTACGGTTCCTGGCCTTTTGCTGGCCTTTTGCTCACATGTTCTTTCC
TGCGTTATCCCCTGATTCTGTGGATAACCGTATTACCGCCTTTGAGTGAGCTGATACCGCTCGCCGCAGC
CGAACGACCGAGCGCAGCGAGTCAGTGAGCGAGGAAGCGGAAGGCGAGAGTAGGGAACTGCCAGGCATCA
AACTAAGCAGAAGGCCCCTGACGGATGGCCTTTTTGCGTTTCTACAAACTCTTTCTGTGTTGTAAAACGA
CGGCCAGTCTTAAGCTCGGGCCCCCTGGGCGGTTCTGATAACGAGTAATCGTTAATCCGCAAATAACGTA
AAAACCCGCTTCGGCGGGTTTTTTTATGGGGGGAGTTTAGGGAAAGAGCATTTGTCAGAATATTTAAGGG
CGCCTGTCACTTTGCTTGATATATGAGAATTATTTAACCTTATAAATGAGAAAAAAGCAACGCACTTTAA
ATAAGATACGTTGCTTTTTCGATTGATGAACACCTATAATTAAACTATTCATCTATTATTTATGATTTTT
TGTATATACAATATTTCTAGTTTGTTAAAGAGAATTAAGAAAATAAATCTCGAAAATAATAAAGGGAAAA
TCAGTTTTTGATATCAAAATTATACATGTCAACGATAATACAAAATATAATACAAACTATAAGATGTTAT
CAGTATTTATTATCATTTAGAATAAATTTTGTGTCGCCCTTAATTGTGAGCGGATAACAATTACGAGCTT
CATGCACAGTGGCGTTGACTCAATATTGGCCATTAGCCATATTATTCATTGGTTATATAGCATAAATCAA
TATTGGCTATTGGCCATTGCATACGTTGTATCTATATCATAATATGTACATTTATATTGGCTCATGTCCA
ATATGACCGCCATGTTGGCATTGATTATTGACTAGTTATTAATAGTAATCAATTACGGGGTCATTAGTTC
ATAGCCCATATATGGAGTTCCGCGTTACATAACTTACGGTAAATGGCCCGCCTGGCTGACCGCCCAACGA
CCCCCGCCCATTGACGTCAATAATGACGTATGTTCCCATAGTAACGCCAATAGGGACTTTCCATTGACGT
CAATGGGTGGAGTATTTACGGTAAACTGCCCACTTGGCAGTACATCAAGTGTATCATATGCCAAGTACGC
CCCCTATTGACGTCAATGACGGTAAATGGCCCGCCTGGCATTATGCCCAGTACATGACCTTATGGGACTT
TCCTACTTGGCAGTACATCTACGTATTAGTCATCGCTATTACCATGGTGATGCGGTTTTGGCAGTACATC
AATGGGCGTGGATAGCGGTTTGACTCACGGGGATTTCCAAGTCTCCACCCCATTGACGTCAATGGGAGTT
TGTTTTGGCACCAAAATCAACGGGACTTTCCAAAATGTCGTAACAACTCCGCCCCATTGACGCAAATGGG
CGGTAGGCGTGTACGGTGGGAGGTCTATATAAGCAGAGCTCGTTTAGTGAACCGTCAGATCGCCTGGAGA
CGCCATCCACGCTGTTTTGACCTCCATAGAAGACACCGGGACCGATCCAGCCTCCGCGGCCGGGAACGGT
GCATTGGAACGCGGATTCCCCGTGCCAAGAGTGACGTAAGTACCGCCTATAGAGTCTATAGGCCCACCCC
CTTGGCTTCGTTAGAACGCGGCTACAATTAATACATAACCTTATGTATCATACACATACGATTTAGGTGA
CACTATAGAATAACATCCACTTTGCCTTTCTCTCCACAGGTGTCCACTCCCAGGTCCAACTGCACCTCGG
TTCTATCGAAAACGCGCCTGCTAGCGCCACCATGAAGACCATCATTGCCCTGAGCTACATCTTCTGCCTG
GTGTTCGCTGCGGCCGCCTCTGGACCTGTGAAAGAACTCGTTGGATCTGTCGGCGGAGCCGTGACCTTTC
CACTGAAGTCCAAAGTGAAACAGGTGGACAGCATCGTGTGGACCTTCAACACCACACCTCTGGTCACCAT
CCAGCCTGAAGGCGGCACAATCATCGTGACCCAGAACCGGAACCGCGAGAGAGTGGATTTTCCTGACGGC
GGCTACTCCCTGAAGCTGAGCAAGCTGAAGAAGAACGACAGCGGCATCTACTACGTGGGCATCTACAGCT
CTAGCCTGCAGCAGCCCAGCACACAAGAGTACGTGCTGCACGTGTACGAGCACCTGTCCAAGCCTAAAGT
GACCATGGGCCTGCAGAGCAACAAGAACGGCACCTGTGTGACCAACCTGACCTGCTGCATGGAACACGGC
GAAGAGGACGTGATCTACACATGGAAAGCCCTCGGACAGGCCGCCAATGAGAGCCACAATGGCAGCATCC
TGCCTATCTCTTGGAGATGGGGCGAGAGCGACATGACCTTCATCTGCGTGGCCAGAAATCCCGTGTCCAG
AAACTTCAGCAGCCCCATTCTGGCCCGGAAGCTTTGTGAAGGCGCCGCTGATGATCCCGACAGCTCTATG
GGCGCGCCGGAAGATCAAGTTGATCCAAGATTGATTGATGGCAAGGGCGGATCTCTGGAGGTGCTGTTCC
AGGGACCAGGCGGAAGCGGCAATCCCGGCGGCGATCTGGCCCCCCAGATGCTGCGCGAGCTGCAGGAGAC
CAATGCCGCCCTGCAGGACGTGCGCGAGCTGCTGCGCCACCGCGTGAAGGAGATCACCTTCCTGAAGAAC
ACCGTGATGGAGTGCGACGCCTGCGGTATGCAGCCCTCTAGAGGCTCCGGCTCCATCATCCCAGTTGAGG
AGGAGAACCCGGACTTCTGGAACCGCGAGGCAGCCGAGGCCCTGGGTGCCGCCAAGAAGCTGCAGCCTGC
ACAGACAGCCGCCAAGAACCTCATCATCTTCCTGGGCGATGGGATGGGGGTGTCTACGGTGACAGCTGCC
AGGATCCTAAAAGGGCAGAAGAAGGACAAACTGGGGCCTGAGATACCCCTGGCCATGGACCGCTTCCCAT
ATGTGGCTCTGTCCAAGACATACAATGTAGACAAACATGTGCCAGACAGTGGAGCCACAGCCACGGCCTA
CCTGTGCGGGGTCAAGGGCAACTTCCAGACCATTGGCTTGAGTGCAGCCGCCCGCTTTAACCAGTGCAAC
ACGACACGCGGCAACGAGGTCATCTCCGTGATGAATCGGGCCAAGAAAGCAGGGAAGTCAGTGGGAGTGG
TAACCACCACACGAGTGCAGCACGCCTCGCCAGCCGGCACCTACGCCCACACGGTGAACCGCAACTGGTA
CTCGGACGCCGACGTGCCTGCCTCGGCCCGCCAGGAGGGGTGCCAGGACATCGCTACGCAGCTCATCTCC
AACATGGACATTGACGTGATCCTAGGTGGAGGCCGAAAGTACATGTTTCGCATGGGAACCCCAGACCCTG
AGTACCCAGATGACTACAGCCAAGGTGGGACCAGGCTGGACGGGAAGAATCTGGTGCAGGAATGGCTGGC
GAAGCGCCAGGGTGCCCGGTATGTGTGGAACCGCACTGAGCTCATGCAGGCTTCCCTGGACCCGTCTGTG
ACCCATCTCATGGGTCTCTTTGAGCCTGGAGACATGAAATACGAGATCCACCGAGACTCCACACTGGACC
CCTCCCTGATGGAGATGACAGAGGCTGCCCTGCGCCTGCTGAGCAGGAACCCCCGCGGCTTCTTCCTCTT
CGTGGAGGGTGGTCGCATCGACCATGGTCATCATGAAAGCAGGGCTTACCGGGCACTGACTGAGACGATC
ATGTTCGACGACGCCATTGAGAGGGCGGGCCAGCTCACCAGCGAGGAGGACACGCTGAGCCTCGTCACTG
CCGACCACTCCCACGTCTTCTCCTTCGGAGGCTACCCCCTGCGAGGGAGCTCCATCTTCGGGCTGGCCCC
TGGCAAGGCCCGGGACAGGAAGGCCTACACGGTCCTCCTATACGGAAACGGTCCAGGCTATGTGCTCAAG
GACGGCGCCCGGCCGGATGTTACCGAGAGCGAGAGCGGGAGCCCCGAGTATCGGCAGCAGTCAGCAGTGC
CCCTGGACGAAGAGACCCACGCAGGCGAGGACGTGGCGGTGTTCGCGCGCGGCCCGCAGGCGCACCTGGT
TCACGGCGTGCAGGAGCAGACCTTCATAGCGCACGTCATGGCCTTCGCCGCCTGCCTGGAGCCCTACACC
GCCTGCGACCTGGCGCCCCCCGCCGGCACCACCGACGCCGCGCACCCGGGTGGCGGAGGACTGAACGACA
TCTTCGAGGCTCAGAAAATCGAATGGCACGAACATCACCATCACCATCACCATCACCATTAAGGCCGGCC
TGTAGTCACTGGCACAACGCGTTACCCGGTAAGCCAATCGGGTATACACGGTCGTCATACTGCAGACAGG
GTTCTTCTACTTTGCAAGATAGTCTTGAGTAGTAAAATAAATAGATAGAGAAAATCAGCCTCGACTGTGC
CTTCTAGTTGCCAGCCATCTGTTGTTTGCCCCTCCCCCGTGCCTTCCTTGACCCTGGAAGGTGCCACTCC
CACTGTCCTTTCCTAATAAAATGAGGAAATTGCATCACAACACTCAACCCTATCTCGGTCTATTCTTTTG
ATTTATAAGGGATTTTGCCGATTTCGGCCTATTGGTTAAAAAATGAGCTGATTTAACAAAAATTTAACGC
GAATTAATTCTGTGGAATGTGTGTCAGTTAGGGTGTGGAAAGTCCCCAGGCTCCCCAGCAGGCAGAAGTA
TGCAAAGCATGCATCTCAATTAGTCAGCAACCAGGTGTGGAAAGTCCCCAGGCTCCCCAGCAGGCAGAAG
TATGCAAAGCATGCATCTCAATTAGTCAGCAACCATAGTCCCGCCCCTAACTCCGCCCATCCCGCCCCTA
ACTCCGCCCAGTTCCGCCCATTCTCCGCCCCATGGCTGACTAATTTTTTTTATTTATGCAGAGGCCGAGG
CCGCCTCTGCCTCTGAGCTATTCCAGAAGTAGTGAGGAGGCTTTTTTGGAGGCCTAGGCTTTTGCAAAAA
GCTCCCGGGAGCTTGTATATCCATTTTCGGATCTGATCAGCACGTGTTGACAATTAATCATCGGCATAGT
ATATCGGCATAGTATAATACGACAAGGTGAGGAACTAAACCATGACCGAGTACAAGCCCACGGTGCGCCT
CGCCACCCGCGACGACGTCCCCAGGGCCGTACGCACCCTCGCCGCCGCGTTCGCCGACTACCCCGCCACG
CGCCACACCGTCGATCCGGACCGCCACATCGAGCGGGTCACCGAGCTGCAAGAACTCTTCCTCACGCGCG
TCGGGCTCGACATCGGCAAGGTGTGGGTCGCGGACGACGGCGCCGCGGTGGCGGTCTGGACCACGCCGGA
GAGCGTCGAAGCGGGGGCGGTGTTCGCCGAGATCGGCCCGCGCATGGCCGAGTTGAGCGGTTCCCGGCTG
GCCGCGCAGCAACAGATGGAAGGCCTCCTGGCGCCGCACCGGCCCAAGGAGCCCGCGTGGTTCCTGGCCA
CCGTCGGCGTCTCGCCCGACCACCAGGGCAAGGGTCTGGGCAGCGCCGTCGTGCTCCCCGGAGTGGAGGC
GGCCGAGCGCGCCGGGGTGCCCGCCTTCCTGGAGACATCCGCGCCCCGCAACCTCCCCTTCTACGAGCGG
CTCGGCTTCACCGTCACCGCCGACGTCGAGGTGCCCGAAGGACCGCGCACCTGGTGCATGACCCGCAAGC
CCGGTGCCTGACACGTGCTACGAGATTTCGATTCCACCGCCGCCTTCTATGAAAGGTTGGGCTTCGGAAT
CGTTTTCCGGGACGCCGGCTGGATGATCCTCCAGCGCGGGGATCTCATGCTGGAGTTCTTCGCCCACCCC
AACTTGTTTATTGCAGCTTATAATGGTTACAAATAAAGCAATAGCATCACAAATTTCACAAATAAAGCAT
TTTTTTCACTGCATTCTAGTTGTGGTTTGTCCAAACTCATCAATGTATCTTATCATGTCTGTATACCGTC
GACCTCTAGCTAGAGCTTGGCGTAATCATGGTCATTACCAATGCTTAATCAGTGAGGCACCTATCTCAGC
GATCTGTCTATTTCGTTCATCCATAGTTGCCTGACTCCCCGTCGTGTAGATAACTACGATACGGGAGGGC
TTACCATCTGGCCCCAGCGCTGCGATGATACCGCGAGAACCACGCTCACCGGCTCCGGATTTATCAGCAA
TAAACCAGCCAGCCGGAAGGGCCGAGCGCAGAAGTGGTCCTGCAACTTTATCCGCCTCCATCCAGTCTAT
TAATTGTTGCCGGGAAGCTAGAGTAAGTAGTTCGCCAGTTAATAGTTTGCGCAACGTTGTTGCCATCGCT
ACAGGCATCGTGGTGTCACGCTCGTCGTTTGGTATGGCTTCATTCAGCTCCGGTTCCCAACGATCAAGGC
GAGTTACATGATCCCCCATGTTGTGCAAAAAAGCGGTTAGCTCCTTCGGTCCTCCGATCGTTGTCAGAAG
TAAGTTGGCCGCAGTGTTATCACTCATGGTTATGGCAGCACTGCATAATTCTCTTACTGTCATGCCATCC
GTAAGATGCTTTTCTGTGACTGGTGAGTACTCAACCAAGTCATTCTGAGAATAGTGTATGCGGCGACCGA
GTTGCTCTTGCCCGGCGTCAATACGGGATAATACCGCGCCACATAGCAGAACTTTAAAAGTGCTCATCAT
TGGAAAACGTTCTTCGGGGCGAAAACTCTCAAGGATCTTACCGCTGTTGAGATCCAGTTCGATGTAACCC
ACTCGTGCACCCAACTGATCTTCAGCATCTTTTACTTTCACCAGCGTTTCTGGGTGAGCAAAAACAGGAA
GGCAAAATGCCGCAAAAAAGGGAATAAGGGCGACACGGAAATGTTGAATACTCATATTCTTCCTT
