>Addgene plasmid #157179 | pD649-HAsp-SLAMF7-COMP5AP-AviTag-9xHis | depositor partial sequence | sequence record 303468 | insert (extracellular domain)
TCTGGACCTGTGAAAGAACTCGTTGGATCTGTCGGCGGAGCCGTGACCTTTCCACTGAAGTCCAAAGTGA
AACAGGTGGACAGCATCGTGTGGACCTTCAACACCACACCTCTGGTCACCATCCAGCCTGAAGGCGGCAC
AATCATCGTGACCCAGAACCGGAACCGCGAGAGAGTGGATTTTCCTGACGGCGGCTACTCCCTGAAGCTG
AGCAAGCTGAAGAAGAACGACAGCGGCATCTACTACGTGGGCATCTACAGCTCTAGCCTGCAGCAGCCCA
GCACACAAGAGTACGTGCTGCACGTGTACGAGCACCTGTCCAAGCCTAAAGTGACCATGGGCCTGCAGAG
CAACAAGAACGGCACCTGTGTGACCAACCTGACCTGCTGCATGGAACACGGCGAAGAGGACGTGATCTAC
ACATGGAAAGCCCTCGGACAGGCCGCCAATGAGAGCCACAATGGCAGCATCCTGCCTATCTCTTGGAGAT
GGGGCGAGAGCGACATGACCTTCATCTGCGTGGCCAGAAATCCCGTGTCCAGAAACTTCAGCAGCCCCAT
TCTGGCCCGGAAGCTTTGTGAAGGCGCCGCTGATGATCCCGACAGCTCTATG
